>Addgene plasmid #190685 | pSLQ1373_mU6_sgRNA targeting e3 | addgene full sequence | sequence record 374846 | Addgene NGS Result
CGATACCGTCGACCTCGATCGAGACCTAGAAAAACATGGAGCAATCACAAGTAGCAATACAGCAGCTACC
AATGCTGATTGTGCCTGGCTAGAAGCACAAGAGGAGGAGGAGGTGGGTTTTCCAGTCACACCTCAGGTAC
CTTTAAGACCAATGACTTACAAGGCAGCTGTAGATCTTAGCCACTTTTTAAAAGAAAAGGGGGGACTGGA
AGGGCTAATTCACTCCCAACGAAGACAAGATATCCTTGATCTGTGGATCTACCACACACAAGGCTACTTC
CCTGATTGGCAGAACTACACACCAGGGCCAGGGATCAGATATCCACTGACCTTTGGATGGTGCTACAAGC
TAGTACCAGTTGAGCAAGAGAAGGTAGAAGAAGCCAATGAAGGAGAGAACACCCGCTTGTTACACCCTGT
GAGCCTGCATGGGATGGATGACCCGGAGAGAGAAGTATTAGAGTGGAGGTTTGACAGCCGCCTAGCATTT
CATCACATGGCCCGAGAGCTGCATCCGGACTGTACTGGGTCTCTCTGGTTAGACCAGATCTGAGCCTGGG
AGCTCTCTGGCTAACTAGGGAACCCACTGCTTAAGCCTCAATAAAGCTTGCCTTGAGTGCTTCAAGTAGT
GTGTGCCCGTCTGTTGTGTGACTCTGGTAACTAGAGATCCCTCAGACCCTTTTAGTCAGTGTGGAAAATC
TCTAGCAGCATGTGAGCAAAAGGCCAGCAAAAGGCCAGGAACCGTAAAAAGGCCGCGTTGCTGGCGTTTT
TCCATAGGCTCCGCCCCCCTGACGAGCATCACAAAAATCGACGCTCAAGTCAGAGGTGGCGAAACCCGAC
AGGACTATAAAGATACCAGGCGTTTCCCCCTGGAAGCTCCCTCGTGCGCTCTCCTGTTCCGACCCTGCCG
CTTACCGGATACCTGTCCGCCTTTCTCCCTTCGGGAAGCGTGGCGCTTTCTCATAGCTCACGCTGTAGGT
ATCTCAGTTCGGTGTAGGTCGTTCGCTCCAAGCTGGGCTGTGTGCACGAACCCCCCGTTCAGCCCGACCG
CTGCGCCTTATCCGGTAACTATCGTCTTGAGTCCAACCCGGTAAGACACGACTTATCGCCACTGGCAGCA
GCCACTGGTAACAGGATTAGCAGAGCGAGGTATGTAGGCGGTGCTACAGAGTTCTTGAAGTGGTGGCCTA
ACTACGGCTACACTAGAAGAACAGTATTTGGTATCTGCGCTCTGCTGAAGCCAGTTACCTTCGGAAAAAG
AGTTGGTAGCTCTTGATCCGGCAAACAAACCACCGCTGGTAGCGGTGGTTTTTTTGTTTGCAAGCAGCAG
ATTACGCGCAGAAAAAAAGGATCTCAAGAAGATCCTTTGATCTTTTCTACGGGGTCTGACGCTCAGTGGA
ACGAAAACTCACGTTAAGGGATTTTGGTCATGAGATTATCAAAAAGGATCTTCACCTAGATCCTTTTAAA
TTAAAAATGAAGTTTTAAATCAATCTAAAGTATATATGAGTAAACTTGGTCTGACAGTTACCAATGCTTA
ATCAGTGAGGCACCTATCTCAGCGATCTGTCTATTTCGTTCATCCATAGTTGCCTGACTCCCCGTCGTGT
AGATAACTACGATACGGGAGGGCTTACCATCTGGCCCCAGTGCTGCAATGATACCGCGAGACCCACGCTC
ACCGGCTCCAGATTTATCAGCAATAAACCAGCCAGCCGGAAGGGCCGAGCGCAGAAGTGGTCCTGCAACT
TTATCCGCCTCCATCCAGTCTATTAATTGTTGCCGGGAAGCTAGAGTAAGTAGTTCGCCAGTTAATAGTT
TGCGCAACGTTGTTGCCATTGCTACAGGCATCGTGGTGTCACGCTCGTCGTTTGGTATGGCTTCATTCAG
CTCCGGTTCCCAACGATCAAGGCGAGTTACATGATCCCCCATGTTGTGCAAAAAAGCGGTTAGCTCCTTC
GGTCCTCCGATCGTTGTCAGAAGTAAGTTGGCCGCAGTGTTATCACTCATGGTTATGGCAGCACTGCATA
ATTCTCTTACTGTCATGCCATCCGTAAGATGCTTTTCTGTGACTGGTGAGTACTCAACCAAGTCATTCTG
AGAATAGTGTATGCGGCGACCGAGTTGCTCTTGCCCGGCGTCAATACGGGATAATACCGCGCCACATAGC
AGAACTTTAAAAGTGCTCATCATTGGAAAACGTTCTTCGGGGCGAAAACTCTCAAGGATCTTACCGCTGT
TGAGATCCAGTTCGATGTAACCCACTCGTGCACCCAACTGATCTTCAGCATCTTTTACTTTCACCAGCGT
TTCTGGGTGAGCAAAAACAGGAAGGCAAAATGCCGCAAAAAAGGGAATAAGGGCGACACGGAAATGTTGA
ATACTCATACTCTTCCTTTTTCAATATTATTGAAGCATTTATCAGGGTTATTGTCTCATGAGCGGATACA
TATTTGAATGTATTTAGAAAAATAAACAAATAGGGGTTCCGCGCACATTTCCCCGAAAAGTGCCACCTGA
CGTCGACGGATCGGGAGATCTCCCGATCCCCTATGGTGCACTCTCAGTACAATCTGCTCTGATGCCGCAT
AGTTAAGCCAGTATCTGCTCCCTGCTTGTGTGTTGGAGGTCGCTGAGTAGTGCGCGAGCAAAATTTAAGC
TACAACAAGGCAAGGCTTGACCGACAATTGCATGAAGAATCTGCTTAGGGTTAGGCGTTTTGCGCTGCTT
CGCGATGTACGGGCCAGATATACGCGTTGACATTGATTATTGACTAGTTATTAATAGTAATCAATTACGG
GGTCATTAGTTCATAGCCCATATATGGAGTTCCGCGTTACATAACTTACGGTAAATGGCCCGCCTGGCTG
ACCGCCCAACGACCCCCGCCCATTGACGTCAATAATGACGTATGTTCCCATAGTAACGCCAATAGGGACT
TTCCATTGACGTCAATGGGTGGAGTATTTACGGTAAACTGCCCACTTGGCAGTACATCAAGTGTATCATA
TGCCAAGTACGCCCCCTATTGACGTCAATGACGGTAAATGGCCCGCCTGGCATTATGCCCAGTACATGAC
CTTATGGGACTTTCCTACTTGGCAGTACATCTACGTATTAGTCATCGCTATTACCATGGTGATGCGGTTT
TGGCAGTACATCAATGGGCGTGGATAGCGGTTTGACTCACGGGGATTTCCAAGTCTCCACCCCATTGACG
TCAATGGGAGTTTGTTTTGGCACCAAAATCAACGGGACTTTCCAAAATGTCGTAACAACTCCGCCCCATT
GACGCAAATGGGCGGTAGGCGTGTACGGTGGGAGGTCTATATAAGCAGCGCGTTTTGCCTGTACTGGGTC
TCTCTGGTTAGACCAGATCTGAGCCTGGGAGCTCTCTGGCTAACTAGGGAACCCACTGCTTAAGCCTCAA
TAAAGCTTGCCTTGAGTGCTTCAAGTAGTGTGTGCCCGTCTGTTGTGTGACTCTGGTAACTAGAGATCCC
TCAGACCCTTTTAGTCAGTGTGGAAAATCTCTAGCAGTGGCGCCCGAACAGGGACTTGAAAGCGAAAGGG
AAACCAGAGGAGCTCTCTCGACGCAGGACTCGGCTTGCTGAAGCGCGCACGGCAAGAGGCGAGGGGCGGC
GACTGGTGAGTACGCCAAAAATTTTGACTAGCGGAGGCTAGAAGGAGAGAGATGGGTGCGAGAGCGTCAG
TATTAAGCGGGGGAGAATTAGATCGCGATGGGAAAAAATTCGGTTAAGGCCAGGGGGAAAGAAAAAATAT
AAATTAAAACATATAGTATGGGCAAGCAGGGAGCTAGAACGATTCGCAGTTAATCCTGGCCTGTTAGAAA
CATCAGAAGGCTGTAGACAAATACTGGGACAGCTACAACCATCCCTTCAGACAGGATCAGAAGAACTTAG
ATCATTATATAATACAGTAGCAACCCTCTATTGTGTGCATCAAAGGATAGAGATAAAAGACACCAAGGAA
GCTTTAGACAAGATAGAGGAAGAGCAAAACAAAAGTAAGACCACCGCACAGCAAGCGGCCGGCCGCTGAT
CTTCAGACCTGGAGGAGGAGATATGAGGGACAATTGGAGAAGTGAATTATATAAATATAAAGTAGTAAAA
ATTGAACCATTAGGAGTAGCACCCACCAAGGCAAAGAGAAGAGTGGTGCAGAGAGAAAAAAGAGCAGTGG
GAATAGGAGCTTTGTTCCTTGGGTTCTTGGGAGCAGCAGGAAGCACTATGGGCGCAGCGTCAATGACGCT
GACGGTACAGGCCAGACAATTATTGTCTGGTATAGTGCAGCAGCAGAACAATTTGCTGAGGGCTATTGAG
GCGCAACAGCATCTGTTGCAACTCACAGTCTGGGGCATCAAGCAGCTCCAGGCAAGAATCCTGGCTGTGG
AAAGATACCTAAAGGATCAACAGCTCCTGGGGATTTGGGGTTGCTCTGGAAAACTCATTTGCACCACTGC
TGTGCCTTGGAATGCTAGTTGGAGTAATAAATCTCTGGAACAGATTTGGAATCACACGACCTGGATGGAG
TGGGACAGAGAAATTAACAATTACACAAGCTTAATACACTCCTTAATTGAAGAATCGCAAAACCAGCAAG
AAAAGAATGAACAAGAATTATTGGAATTAGATAAATGGGCAAGTTTGTGGAATTGGTTTAACATAACAAA
TTGGCTGTGGTATATAAAATTATTCATAATGATAGTAGGAGGCTTGGTAGGTTTAAGAATAGTTTTTGCT
GTACTTTCTATAGTGAATAGAGTTAGGCAGGGATATTCACCATTATCGTTTCAGACCCACCTCCCAACCC
CGAGGGGACCCGACAGGCCCGAAGGAATAGAAGAAGAAGGTGGAGAGAGAGACAGAGACAGATCCATTCG
ATTAGTGAACGGATCGGCACTGCGTGCGCCAATTCTGCAGACAAATGGCAGTATTCATCCACAATTTTAA
AAGAAAAGGGGGGATTGGGGGGTACAGTGCAGGGGAAAGAATAGTAGACATAATAGCAACAGACATACAA
ACTAAAGAATTACAAAAACAAATTACAAAAATTCAAAATTTTCGGGTTTATTACAGGGACAGCAGAGATC
CAGTTTGGTTAGTACCGGGCCCGCTCTAGAGATCCGACGCGCCATCTCTAGGCCCGCGCCGGCCCCCTCG
CACGGACTTGTGGGAGAAGCTCGGCTACTCCCCTGCCCCGGTTAATTTGCATATAATATTTCCTAGTAAC
TATAGAGGCTTAATGTGCGATAAAAGACAGATAATCTGTTCTTTTTAATACTAGCTACATTTTACATGAT
AGGCTTGGATTTCTATAACTTCGTATAGCATACATTATACGAAGTTATAAACAGCACAAAAGGAAACTCA
CCCTAACTGTAAAGTAATTGTGTGTTTTGAGACTATAAGTATCCCTTGGAGAACCACCTTGTTGGCAGAT
GACACTGCTCAAGGAGTTTAAGAGCTAAGCTGGAAACAGCATAGCAAGTTTAAATAAGGCTAGTCCGTTA
TCAACTTGAAAAAGTGGCACCGAGTCGGTGCTTTTTTTCTCGAGTACTAGGATCCATTAGGCGGCCGCGT
GGATAACCGTATTACCGCCATGCATGTGCCCGTCAGTGGGCAGAGCGCACATCGCCCACAGTCCCCGAGA
AGTTGGGGGGAGGGGTCGGCAATTGAACCGGTGCCTAGAGAAGGTGGCGCGGGGTAAACTGGGAAAGTGA
TGTCGTGTACTGGCTCCGCCTTTTTCCCGAGGGTGGGGGAGAACCGTATATAAGTGCAGTAGTCGCCGTG
AACGTTCTTTTTCGCAACGGGTTTGCCGCCAGAACACAGGTAAGTGCCGTGTGTGGTTCCCGCGGGCCTG
GCCTCTTTACGGGTTATGGCCCTTGCGTGCCTTGAATTACTTCCACCTGGCTGCAGTACGTGATTCTTGA
TCCCGAGCTTCGGGTTGGAAGTGGGTGGGAGAGTTCGAGGCCTTGCGCTTAAGGAGCCCCTTCGCCTCGT
GCTTGAGTTGAGGCCTGGCCTGGGCGCTGGGGCCGCCGCGTGCGAATCTGGTGGCACCTTCGCGCCTGTC
TCGCTGCTTTCGATAAGTCTCTAGCCATTTAAAATTTTTGATGACCTGCTGCGACGCTTTTTTTCTGGCA
AGATAGTCTTGTAAATGCGGGCCAAGATCTGCACACTGGTATTTCGGTTTTTGGGGCCGCGGGCGGCGAC
GGGGCCCGTGCGTCCCAGCGCACATGTTCGGCGAGGCGGGGCCTGCGAGCGCGGCCACCGAGAATCGGAC
GGGGGTAGTCTCAAGCTGGCCGGCCTGCTCTGGTGCCTGGCCTCGCGCCGCCGTGTATCGCCCCGCCCTG
GGCGGCAAGGCTGGCCCGGTCGGCACCAGTTGCGTGAGCGGAAAGATGGCCGCTTCCCGGCCCTGCTGCA
GGGAGCTCAAAATGGAGGACGCGGCGCTCGGGAGAGCGGGCGGGTGAGTCACCCACACAAAGGAAAAGGG
CCTTTCCGTCCTCAGCCGTCGCTTCATGTGACTCCACGGAGTACCGGGCGCCGTCCAGGCACCTCGATTA
GTTCTCGCGCTTTTGGAGTACGTCGTCTTTAGGTTGGGGGGAGGGGTTTTATGCGATGGAGTTTCCCCAC
ACTGAGTGGGTGGAGACTGAAGTTAGGCCAGCTTGGCACTTGATGTAATTCTCCTTGGAATTTGCCCTTT
TTGAGTTTGGATCTTGGTTCATTCTCAAGCCTCAGACAGTGGTTCAAAGTTTTTTTCTTCCATTTCAGGT
GTCGTGAGCTAGCCCACCATGACCGAGTACAAGCCCACGGTGCGCCTCGCCACCCGCGACGACGTCCCCC
GGGCCGTACGCACCCTCGCCGCCGCGTTCGCCGACTACCCCGCCACGCGCCACACCGTCGACCCGGACCG
CCACATCGAGCGGGTCACCGAGCTGCAAGAACTCTTCCTCACGCGCGTCGGGCTCGACATCGGCAAGGTG
TGGGTCGCGGACGACGGCGCCGCGGTGGCGGTCTGGACCACGCCGGAGAGCGTCGAAGCGGGGGCGGTGT
TCGCCGAGATCGGCCCGCGCATGGCCGAGTTGAGCGGTTCCCGGCTGGCCGCGCAGCAACAGATGGAAGG
CCTCCTGGCGCCGCACCGGCCCAAGGAGCCCGCGTGGTTCCTGGCCACCGTCGGCGTCTCGCCCGACCAC
CAGGGCAAGGGTCTGGGCAGCGCCGTCGTGCTCCCCGGAGTGGAGGCGGCCGAGCGCGCCGGGGTGCCCG
CCTTCCTGGAGACCTCCGCGCCCCGCAACCTCCCCTTCTACGAGCGGCTCGGCTTCACCGTCACCGCCGA
CGTCGAGGTGCCCGAAGGACCGCGCACCTGGTGCATGACCCGCAAGCCCGGTGCCGGATCGGGAGAGGGC
AGAGGAAGTCTGCTAACATGCGGTGACGTCGAGGAGAATCCTGGCCCACCGGTCGCCACCAGCGAGCTGA
TTAAGGAGAACATGCACATGAAGCTGTACATGGAGGGCACCGTGGACAACCATCACTTCAAGTGCACATC
CGAGGGCGAAGGCAAGCCCTACGAGGGCACCCAGACCATGAGAATCAAGGTGGTCGAGGGCGGCCCTCTC
CCCTTCGCCTTCGACATCCTGGCTACTAGCTTCCTCTACGGCAGCAAGACCTTCATCAACCACACCCAGG
GCATCCCCGACTTCTTCAAGCAGTCCTTCCCTGAGGGCTTCACATGGGAGAGAGTCACCACATACGAAGA
CGGGGGCGTGCTGACCGCTACCCAGGACACCAGCCTCCAGGACGGCTGCCTCATCTACAACGTCAAGATC
AGAGGGGTGAACTTCACATCCAACGGCCCTGTGATGCAGAAGAAAACACTCGGCTGGGAGGCCTTCACCG
AGACGCTGTACCCCGCTGACGGCGGCCTGGAAGGCAGAAACGACATGGCCCTGAAGCTCGTGGGCGGGAG
CCATCTGATCGCAAACATCAAGACCACATATAGATCCAAGAAACCCGCTAAGAACCTCAAGATGCCTGGC
GTCTACTATGTGGACTACAGACTGGAAAGAATCAAGGAGGCCAACAACGAGACCTACGTCGAGCAGCACG
AGGTGGCAGTGGCCAGATACTGCGACCTCCCTAGCAAACTGGGGCACAAGCTTAATTAAGAATTCGTCGA
GGGACCTAATAACTTCGTATAGCATACATTATACGAAGTTATACATGTTTAAGGGTTCCGGTTCCACTAG
GTACAATTCGATATCAAGCTTATCGATAATCAACCTCTGGATTACAAAATTTGTGAAAGATTGACTGGTA
TTCTTAACTATGTTGCTCCTTTTACGCTATGTGGATACGCTGCTTTAATGCCTTTGTATCATGCTATTGC
TTCCCGTATGGCTTTCATTTTCTCCTCCTTGTATAAATCCTGGTTGCTGTCTCTTTATGAGGAGTTGTGG
CCCGTTGTCAGGCAACGTGGCGTGGTGTGCACTGTGTTTGCTGACGCAACCCCCACTGGTTGGGGCATTG
CCACCACCTGTCAGCTCCTTTCCGGGACTTTCGCTTTCCCCCTCCCTATTGCCACGGCGGAACTCATCGC
CGCCTGCCTTGCCCGCTGCTGGACAGGGGCTCGGCTGTTGGGCACTGACAATTCCGTGGTGTTGTCGGGG
AAATCATCGTCCTTTCCTTGGCTGCTCGCCTGTGTTGCCACCTGGATTCTGCGCGGGACGTCCTTCTGCT
ACGTCCCTTCGGCCCTCAATCCAGCGGACCTTCCTTCCCGCGGCCTGCTGCCGGCTCTGCGGCCTCTTCC
GCGTCTTCGCCTTCGCCCTCAGACGAGTCGGATCTCCCTTTGGGCCGCCTCCCCGCAT
Features (pLannotate 1.2.2; 23 found; start..end, strand, type, name):
     20..520     +  CDS            nef (fragment): NEF_HV1LA - Experimental evidence at protein level: Swiss-Prot protein existence level 1. Extracellular Nef protein targets CD4(+) T-lymphocytes for apoptosis by interacting with CXCR4 surface receptors. From Human immunodeficiency virus type 1 group M subtype B (isolate Lai) (HIV-1).
    527..707     +  LTR            5' LTR (truncated): truncated 5' long terminal repeat (LTR) from HIV-1
    769..1357    -  rep_origin     ori: high-copy-number ColE1/pMB1/pBR322/pUC origin of replication
   1528..2388    -  CDS            AmpR: β-lactamase; bla; confers resistance to ampicillin, carbenicillin, and related antibiotics
   2389..2493    -  promoter       AmpR promoter: bla
   2552..2604    -  misc_feature   bom (fragment): basis of mobility region from pBR322
   2759..3138    +  enhancer       CMV enhancer: human cytomegalovirus immediate early enhancer
   3139..3338    +  promoter       CMV promoter: human cytomegalovirus (CMV) immediate early promoter
   3356..3536    +  LTR            5' LTR (truncated): truncated 5' long terminal repeat (LTR) from HIV-1
   3583..3708    +  misc_feature   HIV-1 Ψ: packaging signal of human immunodeficiency virus type 1
   3692..4030    +  CDS            HIV-1 gag (fragment): gag protein from human immunodeficiency virus 1; gag
   4205..4438    +  misc_feature   RRE: The Rev response element (RRE) of HIV-1 allows for Rev-dependent mRNA export from the nucleus to the cytoplasm.
   4815..4915    +  CDS            Rev (fragment): human immunodeficiency virus 1 (HIV-1) Rev protein; rev; enhances nuclear export of unspliced and incompletely spliced viral mRNAs
   4965..5082    +  misc_feature   cPPT/CTS: central polypurine tract and central termination sequence of HIV-1
   5335..5368    +  protein_bind   loxP: Cre-mediated recombination occurs in the 8-bp core sequence (GCATACAT). Cre recombinase
   5494..5561    +  misc_RNA       tracrRNA (fragment): trans-activating CRISPR RNA for the Streptococcus pyogenes CRISPR/Cas9 system
   5626..6797    +  promoter       EF-1α promoter: strong constitutive promoter for human elongation factor EF-1α
   6809..7405    +  CDS            PuroR: puromycin N-acetyltransferase; pac from Streptomyces alboniger; confers resistance to puromycin
   7481..8179    +  CDS            TagBFP: monomeric blue fluorescent protein mammalian codon-optimized
   8199..8232    +  protein_bind   loxP: Cre-mediated recombination occurs in the 8-bp core sequence (GCATACAT). Cre recombinase
   8265..8288    +  misc_feature   MCS (fragment): pBluescript multiple cloning site
   8288..8876    +  misc_feature   WPRE: woodchuck hepatitis virus posttranscriptional regulatory element
   8877..18      +  misc_feature   MCS (fragment) (across the origin): pBluescript multiple cloning site
