[The description below was written by a language model from this plasmid's Addgene catalogue record and pLannotate feature annotations shown in this document.]
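Description:
pSLQ1373_mU6_sgRNA targeting e3 is a lentiviral CRISPR guide-RNA expression plasmid built on the pHR backbone, about 8.9 kb in total. It delivers a single sgRNA directed at enhancer 3 of the human MYC locus. It is propagated in E. coli through a high-copy ColE1/pUC-type origin with ampicillin resistance (bla). The transfer-vector architecture is HIV-1 derived. A CMV enhancer/promoter is fused to a truncated 5' LTR to drive genomic RNA production in packaging cells. This is followed by the Ψ packaging signal with a partial gag fragment, the Rev response element for Rev-dependent nuclear export, and the cPPT/CTS. A WPRE sits downstream of the payload to enhance transcript expression, and a nef remnant precedes the second annotated truncated LTR, which serves as the 3' end of the viral genome.

According to the catalogue entry, the guide is transcribed from a mouse U6 (Pol III) promoter and was cloned between BstXI and XhoI sites. The automated annotation does not call the U6 promoter itself, but it does detect a fragment of the Streptococcus pyogenes tracrRNA scaffold at the expected position. Immediately downstream, a separate EF-1α promoter drives puromycin N-acetyltransferase followed by TagBFP. Transduced mammalian cells can therefore be selected with puromycin and tracked or sorted by blue fluorescence. The catalogue lists these two markers as C-terminal "tags", but they form an independent marker cassette rather than fusions to the sgRNA. How the two coding sequences are linked is not annotated. Two loxP sites flank the sgRNA scaffold and marker region, which would in principle allow Cre-mediated excision. No Cas9 or dCas9 is encoded, so the effector must be supplied separately. The associated study concerns enhancer networks in genome regulation, consistent with use of this guide to perturb a MYC enhancer.
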