Addgene plasmid #190685: pSLQ1373_mU6_sgRNA targeting e3
Purpose: sgRNA targeting enhancer 3 of MYC
Depositing lab: Stanley Qi. Depositing organization: Stanford University. Publication: Nested epistasis enhancer networks for robust genome regulation. Lin X, Liu Y, Liu S, Zhu X, Wu L, Zhu Y, Zhao D, Xu X, Chemparathy A, Wang H, Cao Y, Nakamura M, Noordermeer JN, La Russa M, Wong WH, Zhao K, Qi LS. Science. 2022 Aug 11:eabk3512. doi: 10.1126/science.abk3512. PubMed 35951677.
Backbone
  Vector backbone: pHR
  Backbone size w/o insert (bp): 5000
  Total vector size (bp): 8889
  Vector type: Mammalian Expression, Lentiviral, CRISPR, Synthetic Biology
  Selectable markers: Puromycin
Growth in bacteria
  Bacterial resistance: Ampicillin, 100 μg/mL
  Growth temperature: 37°C
  Growth strain: NEB Stable
  Copy number: High Copy
Gene/Insert
  Gene/Insert name: sgRNA targeting enhancer 3 of MYC
  gRNA/shRNA sequence: GCAGATGACACTGCTCAAGGA
  Species: H. sapiens (human)
  GenBank ID: NG_007161
  Promoter: mouse U6 promoter
  Tag / fusion protein: BFP (C terminal on insert); Puromycin (C terminal on insert)
  Entrez Gene: MYC (a.k.a. MRTL, MYCC, bHLHe39, c-Myc)
  Cloning method: Restriction Enzyme; 5′ cloning site BstXI (not destroyed); 3′ cloning site XhoI (not destroyed)
  Sequencing primers: 5′ cccttggagaaCCAcctTGTTGGCAGATGACACTGCTCAAGGAGTTTAAGAGCTAAGCTGGAAACAGCAT; 3′ taatggatcctagtactcgaGAAAAAAAGCAC
Terms and licenses: Academic/Nonprofit Terms; Industry Terms: Not Available to Industry
How to cite: pSLQ1373_mU6_sgRNA targeting e3 was a gift from Stanley Qi (Addgene plasmid # 190685 ; http://n2t.net/addgene:190685 ; RRID:Addgene_190685)
